>Addgene plasmid #149569 | pBSV2H_Psyn-sgRNArodA | addgene full sequence | sequence record 318346 | Addgene NGS Result
CCAAAATCCCTTAACGTGAGTTTTCGTTCCACTGAGCGTCAGACCCCGTAGAAAAGATCAAAGGATCTTC
TTGAGATCCTTTTTTTCTGCGCGTAATCTGCTGCTTGCAAACAAAAAAACCACCGCTACCAGCGGTGGTT
TGTTTGCCGGATCAAGAGCTACCAACTCTTTTTCCGAAGGTAACTGGCTTCAGCAGAGCGCAGATACCAA
ATACTGTTCTTCTAGTGTAGCCGTAGTTAGGCCACCACTTCAAGAACTCTGTAGCACCGCCTACATACCT
CGCTCTGCTAATCCTGTTACCAGTGGCTGCTGCCAGTGGCGATAAGTCGTGTCTTACCGGGTTGGACTCA
AGACGATAGTTACCGGATAAGGCGCAGCGGTCGGGCTGAACGGGGGGTTCGTGCACACAGCCCAGCTTGG
AGCGAACGACCTACACCGAACTGAGATACCTACAGCGTGAGCTATGAGAAAGCGCCACGCTTCCCGAAGG
GAGAAAGGCGGACAGGTATCCGGTAAGCGGCAGGGTCGGAACAGGAGAGCGCACGAGGGAGCTTCCAGGG
GGAAACGCCTGGTATCTTTATAGTCCTGTCGGGTTTCGCCACCTCTGACTTGAGCGTCGATTTTTGTGAT
GCTCGTCAGGGGGGCGGAGCCTATGGAAAAACGCCAGCAACGCGGCCTTTTTACGGTTCCTGGCCTTTTG
CTGGCCTTTTGCTCACATGTTCTTTCCTGCACTAGATCCCCGGCAAGTTCATCCTTAGGGTTTTCATATC
TCTTAAAAAGTCAATTTCTGCTTGATTAATTTCTTGTGGATTATTGTTTTTGCGGTTTTTCATTTTTTAT
CTCCTTGAGTATTGAATTTTTTCTTATATATAAAATATAGCAAAAACTATTTTTGCCAACTTTTTTACAA
AAAATTTTTTATTAAAACACTTAGGGCTTTGCTAAATTCTCTTTTAAAAGAACTTAGTAAAGCCCTATGG
ATTTAAGAACTGATTATACTTACGTAGTAAAAATACTACAGATATTAATAGTATAGACCATATCAAAATC
ATAATCAATTTATATTTATCTAAAATTGTGGTCCATACAAAATACAAAAAAATTAGGTTTTTCTAAATTC
TATTTTAAAAGAACTTAGTAACACCTAATCTCTAAATTACTTACAAAATTCTAAAATTAGATTTTTAGTT
CTTCATATTTCTTTAAAAGTTTTTTAAGAAAATCTTTTTGATTTTCAAAAATTTCATGCATCATAAAACT
AGTAAATTTGGATTTTTTTTTGTAAAAATCATAACTTTCTTGGGTTTTAAGTTGAAATCTTAATGGTTTT
ATTGGATTTTGCCTAGATTTTTTTAACGCCGGACTTTCTTTATCTTTTATAAAATTATAAGAATTTTTAA
TACCATTTTCTATTAAATAATCTTCTTTTATAAGCCCCTCTTGCAGTGCAGTTGCTAATCTTAAATACTT
ATACGCTTGAGTTTTTGCTACATCAAAGTCTTTTATAAAATCAAGAAAAGTTTTATAACCATCAAATTTA
TAATATTGATTATCTTTTATTTCTTTTAAAATTTTAATATTTTCCACCCTGTGGAATATTTCTTTTTTGA
AATTGTCATTTAACTTTTCCTTTAGTGTCTTGTAATAAGAAATTTTACTTTCATTAATCATTAAATTTTG
TTCAACATAAGTATCTATCTTTTTTGTTAAAACTTTAACAACACGTTTTTTTTCCATAAAAATTTTCCTT
TATTTTTGCAACATTTTCCTTAATTGATATAATTGTTACTATTTTAGATTTTTTAATATCCACTTAAGAA
TTAATCCCTCACTAGAATATTTTTTATTATAGAATTCATATACATGTTTTTCTAAATCTATAAATTTATC
AACAATTGCTTTATTATAGGGTGTATCTATCTTTTCTTTTCTTAATAATCGTCTCATATTCTTTAAATAA
CAACAAACACTGCCGGTTTTAAACCTAAATTCTATGTAATATATTTTTGAAAAAGTATATACATTTTCAA
CCCCGTTTATTTCATACTTTACAAAAACATTATTTATTGGTTTTCTATAACCATAGTAAATGCCTAAAAA
TTTGTCCCCGTCTTTCATAGGATATAGATAAAGTTTTTGAATCTCTGATTTATCTAATAATTTTTCAAAA
AAAATTATACACCGCTTTTGTTTGTTACTAACTACTCTATGCAATGCCTTTAATATTTTTGTGTGATATA
TATTTTTATCACCTTTTTTTTCTTTCAGCAGGAAGATACTTTCTTTTGGAAATTTAATTTTTTGTTCATT
TATTCTTGCAGCCTTAAGTCCGATTTTCATATTTAATCCTTATATAGCCTTTCTATTTAATTCTTTTAAA
CTCAATAAACTTTTTTGGTTTTTCATTAGTTCTAATAATTCGCAATAATATGTGCAAAACACTTTATTGT
ATTCTATTTTCTTTTGGTTATTCAAATATTCTTTTATAATTGGCTTTAGAAGTTCAATATTTACTTCTTT
TTTTAGTTGTTCAATAAGGATATTGAAAATGTTTGTTTTTAAATCTTGATAATTTTGTTGAGAATTTTCT
TTTTTTCTTTCAATTGACTTCTCTAATTTACGCTTTATATTGTTTAAATCGCTATATTTATGACTTTCAA
TAATAAAATGAGGCTTAAATTTGTAATTTTCGTATATTTTTTGGAAACTTGTTTCTAATTGTTTAGAATT
ATATTCATTTTTTTCAAATTCTTTTTGAGTGTTGCATAGAATTTCCTTTAATTTTTCTTGTTTTTCTTTC
ATACAAGATTTAGTAAAATGTATATTTTTATTTTTTAGTAATTTAATTTCTATTATTTTTATGATTTTAA
GTATTTTGATTATATTATCTTTATCAATATTTAAATTGAATAAAATTGTAAGAAAAATTGAAAGAATTTT
TTTACATAAAAAGTTACATTTATTGAAGTAATTTCTTACTTGATACTTTTCTATTTCATTAATCTTTCTT
TCTTCTTTTATATTATTTTTATTATTTAAACACTCCTTTAAATCTACACTCCCATTTTTAGTAAATCTAT
CTTTAAGGCCCCTTGAAACTCTATTTTGAAATCTTAAATCTTTTTTTTCTTGAAAGTATTTATAGATTTT
TTGGTAACATTCTTTTTTTGAAAAATTAAGTTGATAGTATATTTCGGTCCCCAAATTTACCCCTAAGTGT
TTGTGATAATTAGTTGTGACTTTAAATTCTTTTTCTAATTTGTAAAGGTAATTTTGCAGTGTTTTTAGTT
TAACGGGTGTTTGACTATTTCTTTTAAGGTTTTCATTAAAGTAATAGAGTATGTTTTTTTGTGTGTATTT
CTTATATGTTTTATTTATGTACGCTAGTGTTGAGATAAGGACTACTAATTTATACTGTAATTTATTGTAG
CAAGTTGTGGTTTTACTGGTTTTGTTTATATTAGATAAGTTTTCCATTTATAGCTCCTTGAATACCGGAT
TTTTTATCTATAAAGTATATATATCACAATTTTGATTTAAAAGTAAATTCTTTTTTTAAAAATACAAAAA
TTTTTTATAAATTATATAGACCATGATATTGTATTAATACTAATTGATTTTAATTTAAGGTTGAACTAAA
ATAAACATAGTTTTGTAGAAAATAATTTTTCATTATTTTGCTACTTGATATTGGATCGTAAAAATATTAG
GGCTTTACAAAGTTCTTTTAAAAGAGAATTTAGTAAAGCCCTAAGTCTTTTAATAAAAAATTTTTTGTAA
AAAAGTTGGCAAAAATAGTTTTTGCTATATATTTATATATAAGAAAAAATTCAATACTCAAGGAGATAAA
AAATGGAAAACTTAAACAATAATCCACAAAAAATTAATCAAATAAATAAGCAAACTAATTTTATTGGTTT
TGAAAATTTTATAGAACTTGATAATCAAGTTAATCAAACTAAAGAAAAAAGTAAATTAAGTAAGATAGGT
AAGAAATTACCCGGAATAAGCAGTCAAGTCTAGTGCGGCCGCGCCCAATACGCAAACCGCCTCTCCCCGC
GCGTTGGCCGATTCATTAATGCAGCTGGCACGACAGGTTTCCCGACTGGAAAGCGGGCAGTGAGCGCAAC
GCAATTAATGTGAGTTAGCTCACTCATTAGGCACCCCAGGCTTTACACTTTATGCTTCCGGCTCGTATGT
TGTGTGGAATTGTGAGCGGATAACAATTTCACACAGGAAACAGCTATGACATGATTACGAATTCGAGCTC
GAATTCTAAAGATCTTTGACAGCTAGCTCAGTCCTAGGTATAATACTAGTGTTAATCTACCTAATATACC
AGTTTTAGAGCTAGAAATAGCAAGTTAAAATAAGGCTAGTCCGTTATCAACTTGAAAAAGTGGCACCGAG
TCGGTGCTTTTTTTGAAGCTTGGGCCCGAACAAAAACTCAAAGCTTGGCACTGGCCGTCGTTTTACAACG
TCGTGACTGGGAAAACCCTGGCGTTACCCAACTTAATCGCCTTGCAGCACATCCCCCTTTCGCCAGCTGG
CGTAATAGCGAAGAGGCCCGCACCGATCGCCCTTCCCAACAGTTGCGCAGCCTGAATGGCGAATGGCGCG
GCCGCCCTAGGTTAATCTTCAATAACATGTAAACCACGACGTTTTAAATCTTCTAATGAATCTAACATTC
CTCTTATTAATTCAACAGGATGTCCTTCCCAATCTTCAACAACACCAACAATTCTTAAAGGTTCACAAGT
TCTATAAGATTGTGTTGGATTACCAGGAAATTTTTTATTTGTAAGATTTGGATCATCTTCAAATGGTCCT
GTTGGTTCAACTATATATATATAACCACGACCTTCAAGACCAGATAGTGACATAGCAAGTTCAGCTCCCC
AAACTGCTGGTTCCATTAAAGCTGAAAAATAAATATGTTTAAGAATTCGACCATCTTCAAAATGAGAAAT
AAATCCTGTAGTTAGTAAATCACCAATTGCTAAATTAGCTTTAGTTCCATGATAAAATGGTCCTTGTACT
TGTTTATAATTATCATGAGAAATAGGAATCCAATCTTTTACCATGACGTTACCTCCTCATGATGTTTAAC
TTTGTTTTAGGGCGACTGCCCTGCTGCGTAACATCGTTGCTGCTCCATAACATCAAACATCGACCCACGG
CGTAACGCGCTTGCTGCTTGGATGCCCGAGGCATAGACTGTACCCCAAAAAAACAGTCATAACAAGCCAT
GCGGCCGTACCCGAGCTTCAAGGAAGATTTCCTATTAAGGTTGAACTTAAGAGCTTAAGCATAGACGATT
TGAAAAAAATTTTAAAACAAACAAAAAATTCTTTAATAAAACAATATGTTGCGATGTTTAAGGTTTATGA
TTTAGATTTAAAGTTTAGTGAGGAAGCTATAGATAGAATTGCAGAGCTTACTTTTAATATGAATCTTGAG
AGTGAAAATCTTGGTGCCAGAAGACTTCACGGTGTTATGGAAATAGTGCTTGCAGATCTTTTTTTTGAAG
TGCCTGGCAGTAAGTTGAAAAAATTTGAAATAAACTTGGACTATGTTAATAAAAAAATACAAATTAACGA
ACAAAAAGATTTGAATTATTATATAATTTAGTTAAAAGCAATTTTAAATGAGGGAGGTTTCCATCATATG
GATAGAAGTGGTAAACCTGAATTAACTGCTACTAGTGTTGAAAAATTTTTAATTGAAAAATTTGATAGTG
TTAGTGATTTAATGCAATTAAGTGAAGGTGAAGAAAGTAGAGCTTTTAGTTTTGATGTTGGTGGTAGAGG
TTATGTTTTAAGAGTTAATAGTTGTGCTGATGGTTTTTATAAAGATAGATATGTTTATAGACATTTTGCT
AGTGCTGCTTTACCTATTCCTGAAGTTTTAGATATTGGTGAATTTAGTGAAAGTTTAACTTATTGTATTA
GTAGAAGAGCACAAGGTGTTACTTTACAAGATTTACCTGAAACTGAATTACCTGCTGTTTTACAACCTGT
TGCTGAAGCTATGGATGCTATTGCGGCGGCTGATCTCAGTCAAACTTCGGGTTTTGGTCCTTTTGGTCCT
CAAGGTATTGGTCAATATACTACTTGGAGAGATTTTATTTGTGCTATTGCTGATCCTCATGTTTATCATT
GGCAAACTGTTATGGATGATACTGTTAGTGCTAGTGTTGCTCAAGCATTAGATGAATTAATGTTATGGGC
TGAAGATTGTCCTGAAGTTAGACATTTAGTTCATGCTGATTTTGGTAGTAATAATGTTTTAACTGATAAT
GGTAGAATTACTGCTGTTATTGATTGGAGTGAAGCTATGTTTGGTGATAGTCAATATGAAGTTGCTAATA
TTTTTTTTTGGAGACCTTGGTTAGCTTGTATGGAACAACAAACTAGATATTTTGAAAGAAGACATCCTGA
ATTAGCTGGTAGTCCTAGATTAAGAGCTTATATGTTAAGAATTGGTTTAGATCAATTATATCAAAGTTTA
GTTGATGGTAATTTTGATGATGCTGCTTGGGCTCAAGGTAGATGTGATGCTATTGTTAGAAGTGGTGCTG
GTACTGTTGGTAGAACTCAAATTGCTAGAAGAAGTGCTGCTGTTTGGACTGATGGTTGTGTTGAAGTTTT
AGCTGATAGTGGTAATAGAAGACCTAGTACTAGACCTAGAGCTAAAGAATAACAATTCGTTCAAGCCGAG
ATCGGCTTACGCGGTTAATCTTCAATAACATGTAAACCACGACGTTTTAAATCTTCTAATGAATCTAACA
TTCCTCTTATTAATTCAACAGGATGTCCTTCCCAATCTTCAACAACACCAACAATTCTTAAAGGTTCACA
AGTTCTATAAGATTGTGTTGGATTACCAGGAAATTTTTTATTTGTAAGATTTGGATCATCTTCAAATGGT
CCTGTTGGTTCAACTATATATATATAACCACGACCTTCAAGACCAGATAGTGACATAGCAAGTTCAGCTC
CCCAAACTGCTGGTTCCATTAAAGCTGAAAAATAAATATGTTTAAGAATTCGACCATCTTCAAAATGAGA
AATAAATCCTGTAGTTAGTAAATCACCAATTGCTAAATTAGCTTTAGTTCCATGATAAAATGGTCCTTGT
ACTTGTTTATAATTATCATGAGAAATAGGAATCCAATCTTTTACCATGACGTTACCTCCTCATGATGTTT
AACTTTGTTTTAGGGCGACTGCCCTGCTGCGTAACATCGTTGCTGCTCCATAACATCAAACATCGACCCA
CGGCGTAACGCGCTTGCTGCTTGGATGCCCGAGGCATAGACTGTACCCCAAAAAAACAGTCATAACAAGC
CATGCGGCCGTACCCGAGCTTCAAGGAAGATTTCCTATTAAGGTTGAACTTAAGAGCTTAAGCATAGACG
ATTTGAAAAAAATTTTAAAACAAACAAAAAATTCTTTAATAAAACAATATGTTGCGATGTTTAAGGTTTA
TGATTTAGATTTAAAGTTTAGTGAGGAAGCTATAGATAGAATTGCAGAGCTTACTTTTAATATGAATCTT
GAGAGTGAAAATCTTGGTGCCAGAAGACTTCACGGTGTTATGGAAATAGTGCTTGCAGATCTTTTTTTTG
AAGTGCCTGGCAGTAAGTTGAAAAAATTTGAAATAAACTTGGACTATGTTAATAAAAAAATACAAATTAA
CGAACAAAAAGATTTGAATTATTATATAATTTAGTTAAAAGCAATTTTAAATGAGGGAGGTTTCCATCAT
ATGGATAGAAGTGGTAAACCTGAATTAACTGCTACTAGTGTTGAAAAATTTTTAATTGAAAAATTTGATA
GTGTTAGTGATTTAATGCAATTAAGTGAAGGTGAAGAAAGTAGAGCTTTTAGTTTTGATGTTGGTGGTAG
AGGTTATGTTTTAAGAGTTAATAGTTGTGCTGATGGTTTTTATAAAGATAGATATGTTTATAGACATTTT
GCTAGTGCTGCTTTACCTATTCCTGAAGTTTTAGATATTGGTGAATTTAGTGAAAGTTTAACTTATTGTA
TTAGTAGAAGAGCACAAGGTGTTACTTTACAAGATTTACCTGAAACTGAATTACCTGCTGTTTTACAACC
TGTTGCTGAAGCTATGGATGCTATTGCGGCGGCTGATCTCAGTCAAACTTCGGGTTTTGGTCCTTTTGGT
CCTCAAGGTATTGGTCAATATACTACTTGGAGAGATTTTATTTGTGCTATTGCTGATCCTCATGTTTATC
ATTGGCAAACTGTTATGGATGATACTGTTAGTGCTAGTGTTGCTCAAGCATTAGATGAATTAATGTTATG
GGCTGAAGATTGTCCTGAAGTTAGACATTTAGTTCATGCTGATTTTGGTAGTAATAATGTTTTAACTGAT
AATGGTAGAATTACTGCTGTTATTGATTGGAGTGAAGCTATGTTTGGTGATAGTCAATATGAAGTTGCTA
ATATTTTTTTTTGGAGACCTTGGTTAGCTTGTATGGAACAACAAACTAGATATTTTGAAAGAAGACATCC
TGAATTAGCTGGTAGTCCTAGATTAAGAGCTTATATGTTAAGAATTGGTTTAGATCAATTATATCAAAGT
TTAGTTGATGGTAATTTTGATGATGCTGCTTGGGCTCAAGGTAGATGTGATGCTATTGTTAGAAGTGGTG
CTGGTACTGTTGGTAGAACTCAAATTGCTAGAAGAAGTGCTGCTGTTTGGACTGATGGTTGTGTTGAAGT
TTTAGCTGATAGTGGTAATAGAAGACCTAGTACTAGACCTAGAGCTAAAGAATAACAATTCGTTCAAGCC
GAGATCGGCTTACGCGT
Features (pLannotate 1.2.2; 15 found; start..end, strand, type, name):
     71..659     +  rep_origin     ori: high-copy-number ColE1/pMB1/pBR322/pUC origin of replication
   1625..1641    -  promoter       ADH1 promoter (fragment): S. cerevisiae ADH1; promoter for alcohol dehydrogenase 1
   4031..4123    +  CDS            lacI (fragment): lac repressor; lacI; The lac repressor binds to the lac operator to inhibit transcription in E. coli. This inhibition can be relieved by adding lactose or isopropyl-β-D-thiogalactopyranoside (IPTG).
   4136..4157    +  protein_bind   CAP binding site: CAP binding activates transcription in the presence of cAMP. E. coli catabolite activator protein
   4172..4202    +  promoter       lac promoter: promoter for the E. coli lac operon
   4210..4226    +  protein_bind   lac operator: The lac repressor binds to the lac operator to inhibit transcription in E. coli. This inhibition can be relieved by adding lactose or isopropyl-β-D-thiogalactopyranoside (IPTG). lac repressor encoded by lacI
   4286..4320    +  promoter       J23119(SpeI) promoter: bacterial promoter (Registry of Standard Biological Parts BBa J23119) modified to end with an SpeI site
   4342..4417    +  misc_RNA       gRNA scaffold: guide RNA scaffold for the Streptococcus pyogenes CRISPR/Cas9 system
   4459..4613    +  CDS            lacZα (fragment): LacZα fragment of β-galactosidase; lacZ fragment
   5081..5155    -  ncRNA          AAC AAD leader: Accession: RF02912 - putative aminoglycoside riboswitch / attI site
   5257..5628    +  CDS            hslU (fragment): HSLU_BORBU - Protein inferred from homology: Swiss-Prot protein existence level 3. ATPase subunit of a proteasome-like degradation complex; this subunit has chaperone activity. The binding of ATP and its subsequent hydrolysis by HslU are essential for unfolding of protein substrates subsequently hydrolyzed by HslV. HslU recognizes the N-terminal part of its protein substrates and unfolds these before they are guided to HslV for hydrolysis. From Borrelia burgdorferi (strain ATCC 35210 / B31 / CIP 102532 / DSM 4680).
   5683..6699    +  CDS            hph: KHYB_ECOLX - Experimental evidence at protein level: Swiss-Prot protein existence level 1. The aminoglycoside phosphotransferases achieve inactivation of their antibiotic substrates by phosphorylation. Only phosphorylates hygromycin and closely related compounds such as demethyl analogs and destomycin. From Escherichia coli.
   7184..7258    -  ncRNA          AAC AAD leader: Accession: RF02912 - putative aminoglycoside riboswitch / attI site
   7360..7731    +  CDS            hslU (fragment): HSLU_BORBU - Protein inferred from homology: Swiss-Prot protein existence level 3. ATPase subunit of a proteasome-like degradation complex; this subunit has chaperone activity. The binding of ATP and its subsequent hydrolysis by HslU are essential for unfolding of protein substrates subsequently hydrolyzed by HslV. HslU recognizes the N-terminal part of its protein substrates and unfolds these before they are guided to HslV for hydrolysis. From Borrelia burgdorferi (strain ATCC 35210 / B31 / CIP 102532 / DSM 4680).
   7786..8802    +  CDS            hph: KHYB_ECOLX - Experimental evidence at protein level: Swiss-Prot protein existence level 1. The aminoglycoside phosphotransferases achieve inactivation of their antibiotic substrates by phosphorylation. Only phosphorylates hygromycin and closely related compounds such as demethyl analogs and destomycin. From Escherichia coli.
