[The description below was written by a language model from this plasmid's Addgene catalogue record and pLannotate feature annotations shown in this document.]
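Description:
pBSV2H_Psyn-sgRNArodA is an E. coli/Borrelia burgdorferi shuttle plasmid built on the pBSV2H backbone. It delivers a single guide RNA against the spirochete's rodA gene as part of a CRISPR interference system for selective downregulation of gene expression. In E. coli it replicates from a high-copy ColE1/pUC-type origin and is maintained with hygromycin. Resistance comes from the hph hygromycin phosphotransferase gene. Just upstream of hph lies a segment annotated as a B. burgdorferi hslU fragment, which probably marks a borrelial promoter region driving the marker, although the record does not name that promoter. No annotations fall across a large stretch of the plasmid, and the elements needed for replication in Borrelia are not identified in the feature table. The catalogue also lists rifampicin as a selectable marker, but no annotated feature accounts for this.

The payload is a compact sgRNA cassette. The synthetic constitutive promoter Psyn, detected as a J23119-type promoter ending in an SpeI site, is followed by a short gap that fits a 20-nt rodA-targeting spacer, and then by the Streptococcus pyogenes Cas9 guide RNA scaffold. The cassette sits within remnants of a lac promoter/operator and lacZα cloning region. No Cas9 or dCas9 coding sequence is annotated, so this plasmid appears to supply only the guide, with the dCas9 component presumably provided separately.

The sequenced record shows the leader/hslU fragment/hph block twice in tandem. This may be a real duplication or an assembly artefact, and the record does not say which. The tiny yeast ADH1 promoter hit and the lacI fragment are likely incidental matches.
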