Addgene plasmid #149569: pBSV2H_Psyn-sgRNArodA
Purpose: rodA gRNA expression in B. burgdorferi
Depositing lab: Christine Jacobs-Wagner. Depositing organization: Stanford University. Publication: A CRISPR interference platform for selective downregulation of gene expression in Borrelia burgdorferi. Takacs CN, Scott M, Chang Y, Kloos ZA, Irnov I, Rosa PA, Liu J, Jacobs-Wagner C. Appl Environ Microbiol. 2020 Nov 30. pii: AEM.02519-20. doi: 10.1128/AEM.02519-20. PubMed 33257311.
Backbone
  Vector backbone: pBSV2H
  Backbone manufacturer: CJW lab
  Vector type: Bacterial Expression, CRISPR
  Selectable markers: Rifampicin
Growth in bacteria
  Bacterial resistance: Hygromycin, 200 μg/mL
  Growth temperature: 30°C
  Growth strain: DH5alpha
  Copy number: High Copy
Gene/Insert
  Gene/Insert name: sgRNArodA
  gRNA/shRNA sequence: TTAATCTACCTAATATACCA
  Species: Synthetic
  Promoter: Psyn
  Cloning method: Restriction Enzyme; 5′ cloning site Unknown (unknown if destroyed); 3′ cloning site Unknown (unknown if destroyed)
  Sequencing primers: 5′ Unknown
Terms and licenses: Academic/Nonprofit Terms; Industry Terms: Not Available to Industry
How to cite: pBSV2H_Psyn-sgRNArodA was a gift from Christine Jacobs-Wagner (Addgene plasmid # 149569 ; http://n2t.net/addgene:149569 ; RRID:Addgene_149569)
